>Addgene plasmid #235457 | pHK507 | addgene full sequence | sequence record 473100 | Addgene NGS Result
GAATTCATAGGATAGATTCTGGAAACTTTACCGTCCTTTATAGCTAGCTCAGCCCTTGGTACAATGCTAG
CAGATAGCCGTTACACAGGTGACACTTATTTCAGCCTGCGGTCCGGCCAAGTACTTAGTACACACTGATT
CGCTGGGACGCCCGTAGAACTCTGTGAGGATAAAGTCTCCCTTACAGCCTGCGGTCCGGCCAAGAGTACA
CTAGCTCAGTCATCGCTGGGACGCCCGTGAACAGTTGCTCTGATTGAAACCACGATTCAGCCTGCGGTCC
GGGTTCACTGCCGTATAGGCAGGACACATCTTAGAGTATGTAGTTTCAGAGCTATGCTGGAAACAGCATA
GCAAGTTGAAATAAGGCTAGTCCGTTATCAACTTGAAAAAGTGGCACCGAGTCGGTGCGTTCACTGCCGT
ATAGGCAGTCGCTGGGACGCCCGAGGCTTACCTTACCATGGTTCAGCCAAAAAACTTAAGACCGCCGGTC
TTGTCCACTACCTTGCAGTAATGCGGTGGACAGGATCGGCGGTTTTCTTTTCTCTTCTCAATTCTTCTGA
CCTGTAACGAATAATAGATAGTAAAGTAGTCTCCGATTGAGTTTTCTCTGCCGAGTCCCACCCAGTTCTG
TGATTTCAGTAAGTTGGTAATTGATACACTGTTGCGAGAACTGCTGCCTGGTAGTAGATAGGTTGTTATT
GAGTAAGAAGGTAAAGTGAACGAAATCCCTGAAACTGAGACTGTAGAAAATAAGCTTCAGCCTGCGGTCC
GGTTGACGGCTAGCTCAGTCCTAGGTACAGTGCTAGCTCGCTGGGACGCCCGAGATAGCCGTTACACAGG
TGACACTTATTTCAGCCTGCGGTCCGGCCATACATACTCTAAGATGTGTCTCGCTGGGACGCCCGGGATC
CAAGAGATTTCTACACGATTGAGCACTGTCTCAGCCTGCGGTCCGGGTTCACTGCCGTATAGGCAGTAAT
TTTGTTTAACTTTAAGAAGGAGATATACATATGCGTAAAGGCGAAGAACTGTTTACCGGTGTGGTTCCGA
TTCTGGTGGAACTGGACGGCGATGTTAATGGTCATAAATTCAGTGTTCGCGGCGAAGGTGAAGGCGATGC
GACGAACGGCAAACTGACCCTGAAATTTATCTGCACCACGGGTAAACTGCCGGTCCCGTGGCCGACGCTG
GTGACCACGCTGACCTATGGCGTTCAATGTTTTGCGCGTTACCCGGATCACATGAAACAGCACGACTTTT
TCAAATCGGCCATGCCGGAAGGCTATGTGCAGGAACGTACGATTAGCTTTAAAGACGATGGTACGTATAA
AACCCGCGCGGAAGTGAAATTCGAAGGCGATACCCTGGTTAACCGTATCGAACTGAAAGGTATCGATTTC
AAAGAAGACGGCAATATTCTGGGTCATAAACTGGAATATAACTTCAATTCCCACAACGTGTACATCACCG
CGGATAAACAGAAAAACGGCATTAAAGCCAATTTCAAAATCCGCCATAATGTGGAAGATGGTAGCGTTCA
GCTGGCCGACCACTATCAGCAAAACACGCCGATTGGTGATGGCCCGGTCCTGCTGCCGGACAATCACTAC
CTGAGTACCCAGTCCGTGCTGTCAAAAGATCCGAACGAAAAACGTGACCACATGGTCCTGCTGGAATTTG
TGACGGCTGCGGGTATCACCCACGGCATGGACGAACTGTATAAATAATAATCGCTGGGACGCCCGCCTGC
AGGCTCGGTACCAAATTCCAGAAAAGAGGCCTCCCGAAAGGGGGGCCTTTTTTCGTTTTGGTCCTAATAG
ATAAAGGATAGGTCTGGTAGTGTTGTTCGTTCTCGCAGGTAAATCAATAATACTCAGCAGTTCCGTAGAC
TTTTCAGTGGGACAGGGTAGCGATAACAGATAGATTGTAATAAGACACAGTAGGTGCTCGTAGTTGCGTG
AAGAGAACCGCTCAGGAAATCCAGTCAGAAGTATTGGTAATCGTTGAAAACTCAGCTCCTAGGATGCAGT
GACTCGAGTTGTAAAACGACGGCCAGTCAATTGGAATTCTTGACGGCTAGCTCAGTCCTAGGTACAGTGC
TAGCTAATTTTGTTTAACTTTAAGAAGGAGATATACATATGGTGAGCAAGGGCGAGGAGGATAACATGGC
CATCATCAAGGAGTTCATGCGCTTCAAGGTGCACATGGAGGGCTCCGTGAACGGCCACGAGTTCGAGATC
GAGGGCGAGGGCGAGGGCCGCCCCTACGAGGGCACCCAGACCGCCAAGCTGAAGGTGACCAAGGGTGGCC
CCCTGCCCTTCGCCTGGGACATCCTGTCCCCTCAGTTCATGTACGGCTCCAAGGCCTACGTGAAGCACCC
CGCCGACATCCCCGACTACTTGAAGCTGTCCTTCCCCGAGGGCTTCAAGTGGGAGCGCGTGATGAACTTC
GAGGACGGCGGCGTGGTGACCGTGACCCAGGACTCCTCTCTGCAGGACGGCGAGTTCATCTACAAGGTGA
AGCTGCGCGGCACCAACTTCCCCTCCGACGGCCCCGTAATGCAGAAGAAGACTATGGGCTGGGAGGCCTC
CTCCGAGCGGATGTACCCCGAGGACGGCGCGCTGAAGGGCGAGATCAAGCAGAGGCTGAAGCTGAAGGAC
GGCGGCCACTACGACGCTGAAGTCAAGACCACCTACAAGGCCAAGAAGCCCGTGCAGCTGCCCGGCGCGT
ACAACGTCAACATCAAGTTGGACATCACCTCCCACAACGAGGACTACACCATCGTGGAACAGTACGAACG
CGCCGAGGGCCGCCACTCCACCGGCGGCATGGACGAGCTGTACAAGTAAACTAGTTGCGGCCGCCTGCGC
ACCACCTGCAGGACCTCAGCAATCGCTTGGACCAGCTTTCTTAAGGGTACCTATTACAGCTGGATCCGGC
GCCGCTCATTCGCTAATCGCCACGACGCGTAGTCGACCCGCCAATTCCCATGGGGCGCGCCTGCTGCCAC
CGCTGAGCAATAACTAGCATAACCCCTTGGGGCCTCTAAACGGGTCTTGAGGGGTTTTTTGCCAGGCATC
AAATAAAACGAAAGGCTCAGTCGGAAGACTGGGCACTGTTGAGGATAAATACTTTCTCTACTAGGCGCCT
GTTACACAGGTCCTCAGCGGCGCGCCTTTGTCGGTGAACGCTCTCCTGAGTAGGACAAATCCGCCGGGAG
CGGATTTGAACGTTGTGAAGCAACGGCCCGGAGGGTGGCGGGCAGGACGCCCGCCATAAACTGCCAGGCA
TCAAACTAAGCAGAAGGCCATCCTGACGGATGGCCTTTTTGCGTTTCAGATCTACCGGTAAACCAGCAAT
AGACATAAGCGGCTATTTAACGACCCTGCCCTGAACCGACGACAAGCTGACGACCGGGTCTCCGCAAGTG
GCACTTTTCGGGGAAATGTGCGCGGAACCCCTATTTGTTTATTTTTCTAAATACATTCAAATATGTATCC
GCTCATGAATTAATTCTTAGAAAAACTCATCGAGCATCAAATGAAACTGCAATTTATTCATATCAGGATT
ATCAATACCATATTTTTGAAAAAGCCGTTTCTGTAATGAAGGAGAAAACTCACCGAGGCAGTTCCATAGG
ATGGCAAGATCCTGGTATCGGTCTGCGATTCCGACTCGTCCAACATCAATACAACCTATTAATTTCCCCT
CGTCAAAAATAAGGTTATCAAGTGAGAAATCACCATGAGTGACGACTGAATCCGGTGAGAATGGCAAAAG
TTTATGCATTTCTTTCCAGACTTGTTCAACAGGCCAGCCATTACGCTCGTCATCAAAATCACTCGCATCA
ACCAAACCGTTATTCATTCGTGATTGCGCCTGAGCGAGACGAAATACGCGGTCGCTGTTAAAAGGACAAT
TACAAACAGGAATCGAATGCAACCGGCGCAGGAACACTGCCAGCGCATCAACAATATTTTCACCTGAATC
AGGATATTCTTCTAATACCTGGAATGCTGTTTTCCCGGGGATCGCAGTGGTGAGTAACCATGCATCATCA
GGAGTACGGATAAAATGCTTGATGGTCGGAAGAGGCATAAATTCCGTCAGCCAGTTTAGTCTGACCATCT
CATCTGTAACATCATTGGCAACGCTACCTTTGCCATGTTTCAGAAACAACTCTGGCGCATCGGGCTTCCC
ATACAATCGATAGATTGTCGCACCTGATTGCCCGACATTATCGCGAGCCCATTTATACCCATATAAATCA
GCATCCATGTTGGAATTTAATCGCGGCCTAGAGCAAGACGTTTCCCGTTGAATATGGCTCATACTCTTCC
TTTTTCAATATTATTGAAGCATTTATCAGGGTTATTGTCTCATGAGCGGATACATATTTGAATGTATTTA
GAAAAATAAACAAATAGGCATGCTAGCGCAGAAACGTCCTAGAAGATGCCAGGAGGATACTTAGCAGAGA
GACAATAAGGCCGGAGCGAAGCCGTTTTTCCATAGGCTCCGCCCCCCTGACGAACATCACGAAATCTGAC
GCTCAAATCAGTGGTGGCGAAACCCGACAGGACTATAAAGATACCAGGCGTTTCCCCCTGATGGCTCCCT
CTTGCGCTCTCCTGTTCCCGTCCTGCGGCGTCCGTGTTGTGGTGGAGGCTTTACCCAAATCACCACGTCC
CGTTCCGTGTAGACAGTTCGCTCCAAGCTGGGCTGTGTGCAAGAACCCCCCGTTCAGCCCGACTGCTGCG
CCTTATCCGGTAACTATCATCTTGAGTCCAACCCGGAAAGACACGACAAAACGCCACTGGCAGCAGCCAT
TGGTAACTGAGAATTAGTGGATTTAGATATCGAGAGTCTTGAAGTGGTGGCCTAACAGAGGCTACACTGA
AAGGACAGTATTTGGTATCTGCGCTCCACTAAAGCCAGTTACCAGGTTAAGCAGTTCCCCAACTGACTTA
ACCTTCGATCAAACCGCCTCCCCAGGCGGTTTTTTCGTTTACAGAGCAGGAGATTACGACGATCGTAAAA
GGATCTCAAGAAGATCCTTTACGGATTCCCGACACCATCACTCTAGA
Features (pLannotate 1.2.2; 16 found; start..end, strand, type, name):
    341..408     +  misc_RNA       tracrRNA (fragment): trans-activating CRISPR RNA for the Streptococcus pyogenes CRISPR/Cas9 system
    773..797     +  promoter       J23119(SpeI) promoter (fragment): bacterial promoter (Registry of Standard Biological Parts BBa J23119) modified to end with an SpeI site
    981..1003    +  RBS            RBS: efficient ribosome binding site from bacteriophage T7 gene 10 (Olins and Rangwala, 1989)
   1011..1724    +  CDS            Superfolder GFP: Superfolder GFP is a basic (constitutively fluorescent) green fluorescent protein published in 2005, derived from Aequorea victoria. It is reported to be a very rapidly-maturing weak dimer.
   2038..2057    -  CDS            lacZα (fragment): LacZα fragment of β-galactosidase; lacZ fragment
   2070..2094    +  promoter       J23119(SpeI) promoter (fragment): bacterial promoter (Registry of Standard Biological Parts BBa J23119) modified to end with an SpeI site
   2109..2131    +  RBS            RBS: efficient ribosome binding site from bacteriophage T7 gene 10 (Olins and Rangwala, 1989)
   2139..2846    +  CDS            mCherry: mCherry is a basic (constitutively fluorescent) red fluorescent protein published in 2004, derived from Discosoma sp.. It is reported to be a very rapidly-maturing monomer with low acid sensitivity.
   3024..3071    +  terminator     T7 terminator: transcription terminator for bacteriophage T7 RNA polymerase
   3080..3114    +  terminator     rrnB T1 terminator (fragment): transcription terminator T1 from the E. coli rrnB gene
   3177..3210    +  terminator     rrnB T1 terminator (fragment): Escherichia coli rrnB; transcription terminator T1 from the E. coli rrnB gene
   3302..3329    +  terminator     rrnB T2 terminator: transcription terminator T2 from the E. coli rrnB gene
   3451..3508    +  promoter       AmpR promoter (fragment): bla
   3517..4332    -  CDS            KanR: aminoglycoside phosphotransferase; aph(3')-Ia; confers resistance to kanamycin in bacteria or G418 (Geneticin®) in eukaryotes
   4333..4424    -  promoter       AmpR promoter: bla
   4442..5077    -  rep_origin     ColA ori: Plasmids containing the ColA origin of replication can be propagated in E. coli cells that contain additional plasmids with compatible origins.
