[The description below was written by a language model from this plasmid's Addgene catalogue record and pLannotate feature annotations shown in this document.]
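Description:
pHK507 is a 5.1 kb synthetic-biology plasmid for Escherichia coli built on a pColA backbone. It replicates from the ColA origin, which is compatible with other common origins and so allows co-maintenance with additional plasmids. It is selected with kanamycin through an aminoglycoside phosphotransferase (KanR) gene driven by a bla-type promoter. The catalogue lists it as high copy.

The plasmid serves as the "receiver" module of an OR/NAND logic gate in a CRISPR-based gene regulation system, and the record states that it carries binding sites for two guide RNAs, sgRNA2 and sgRNA3. These binding sites are not individually annotated in the feature table. The table shows two fluorescent reporter cassettes in the same orientation. One encodes superfolder GFP and the other mCherry. Each follows a fragment matching the constitutive J23119 promoter and a strong phage T7 gene 10 ribosome binding site, and the region ends in a cluster of terminators (T7, rrnB T1 fragments and rrnB T2). A fragment of the S. pyogenes tracrRNA scaffold upstream of the GFP cassette suggests that a guide RNA element is also encoded on the plasmid, though the record does not say which guide or how it is wired into the gate.

The plasmid does not encode dCas9, and the depositor notes that a separate dCas9 plasmid is required. In the associated work, sgRNAs are delivered between cells on M13 phagemids, so fluorescence output from receiver cells reports whether the incoming guides satisfy the logic condition. This supports multicellular computing experiments, with JM101 noted as the working strain for phagemid transfer.
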