Addgene plasmid #235457: pHK507
Purpose: OR/NAND gate receiver with bs for sgRNA2 and sgRNA3
Depositing lab: Yolanda Schaerli. Depositing organization: Universite de Lausanne (UNIL). Publication: Engineering intercellular communication using M13 phagemid and CRISPR-based gene regulation for multicellular computing in Escherichia coli. Kusumawardhani H, Zoppi F, Avendano R, Schaerli Y. Nat Commun. 2025 Apr 15;16(1):3569. doi: 10.1038/s41467-025-58760-z. PubMed 40234414.
Backbone
  Vector backbone: pColA
  Vector type: Synthetic Biology
Growth in bacteria
  Bacterial resistance: Kanamycin, 50 μg/mL
  Growth temperature: 37°C
  Growth strain: DH5alpha
  Copy number: High Copy
Gene/Insert
  Gene/Insert name: OR gate (alt names: sfGFP; mCherry)
  Species: Escherichia coli
  Cloning method: Gibson Cloning
Terms and licenses: Academic/Nonprofit Terms; Industry Terms: Not Available to Industry
Depositor comments: JM101 (working strain for phagemid transfer). Requires the dCas9 plasmid, pJ1996v2 (Addgene plasmid #140664). Please visit https://doi.org/10.1101/2024.08.28.610043 for bioRxiv preprint.
How to cite: pHK507 was a gift from Yolanda Schaerli (Addgene plasmid # 235457 ; http://n2t.net/addgene:235457 ; RRID:Addgene_235457)
